>Addgene plasmid #147120 | pT7-EGFP-C1-HsNXF-1-R233AR276A_O | depositor full sequence | sequence record 289567 | Full Sequence
TAGTTATTAATAGTAATCAATTACGGGGTCATTAGTTCATAGCCCATATATGGAGTTCCGCGTTACATAA
CTTACGGTAAATGGCCCGCCTGGCTGACCGCCCAACGACCCCCGCCCATTGACGTCAATAATGACGTATG
TTCCCATAGTAACGCCAATAGGGACTTTCCATTGACGTCAATGGGTGGAGTATTTACGGTAAACTGCCCA
CTTGGCAGTACATCAAGTGTATCATATGCCAAGTACGCCCCCTATTGACGTCAATGACGGTAAATGGCCC
GCCTGGCATTATGCCCAGTACATGACCTTATGGGACTTTCCTACTTGGCAGTACATCTACGTATTAGTCA
TCGCTATTACCATGGTGATGCGGTTTTGGCAGTACATCAATGGGCGTGGATAGCGGTTTGACTCACGGGG
ATTTCCAAGTCTCCACCCCATTGACGTCAATGGGAGTTTGTTTTGGCACCAAAATCAACGGGACTTTCCA
AAATGTCGTAACAACTCCGCCCCATTGACGCAAATGGGCGGTAGGCGTGTACGGTGGGAGGTCTATATAA
GCAGAGCTCTCTGGCTAACTAGAGAACCCACTGCTTACTGGCTTATCGAAATTAATACGACTCACTATAG
GGAGACCCAAGCTCTAGCGCTACCGGTCGCCACCATGGTGAGCAAGGGCGAGGAGCTGTTCACCGGGGTG
GTGCCCATCCTGGTCGAGCTGGACGGCGACGTAAACGGCCACAAGTTCAGCGTGTCCGGCGAGGGCGAGG
GCGATGCCACCTACGGCAAGCTGACCCTGAAGTTCATCTGCACCACCGGCAAGCTGCCCGTGCCCTGGCC
CACCCTCGTGACCACCCTGACCTACGGCGTGCAGTGCTTCAGCCGCTACCCCGACCACATGAAGCAGCAC
GACTTCTTCAAGTCCGCCATGCCCGAAGGCTACGTCCAGGAGCGCACCATCTTCTTCAAGGACGACGGCA
ACTACAAGACCCGCGCCGAGGTGAAGTTCGAGGGCGACACCCTGGTGAACCGCATCGAGCTGAAGGGCAT
CGACTTCAAGGAGGACGGCAACATCCTGGGGCACAAGCTGGAGTACAACTACAACAGCCACAACGTCTAT
ATCATGGCCGACAAGCAGAAGAACGGCATCAAGGTGAACTTCAAGATCCGCCACAACATCGAGGACGGCA
GCGTGCAGCTCGCCGACCACTACCAGCAGAACACCCCCATCGGCGACGGCCCCGTGCTGCTGCCCGACAA
CCACTACCTGAGCACCCAGTCCGCCCTGAGCAAAGACCCCAACGAGAAGCGCGATCACATGGTCCTGCTG
GAGTTCGTGACCGCCGCCGGGATCACTCTCGGCATGGACGAGCTGTACAAGTCCGGACTCAGATCTCGAG
CTCAAGCTTCGAATTCTGCAGTCGCCATGGATATGGCGGACGAGGGGAAGTCGTACAGCGAACACGATGA
TGAACGCGTTAATTTCCCTCAAAGAAAGAAGAAAGGCCGGGGTCCCTTCCGGTGGAAATATGGTGAAGGA
AACCGTAGGTCTGGAAGAGGCGGTTCTGGTATTCGGTCTTCCCGCCTTGAGGAAGATGATGGAGATGTGG
CAATGAGTGATGCCCAGGATGGTCCCCGAGTACGATACAACCCCTATACCACCCGACCTAACCGTCGGGG
TGATACTTGGCATGATCGAGATCGCATTCATGTTACTGTGCGGAGAGACAGAGCTCCTCCAGAGAGAGGA
GGGGCTGGCACCAGCCAGGATGGGACCTCAAAGAACTGGTTCAAGATTACAATTCCTTATGGCAGAAAGT
ATGACAAGGCATGGCTCCTGAGCATGATTCAGAGCAAGTGCAGTGTGCCCTTCACCCCTATTGAGTTTCA
CTATGAGAATACACGGGCCCAGTTCTTCGTTGAAGACGCCAGTACTGCCTCTGCATTGAAGGCTGTCAAC
TATAAGATTTTGGATCGGGAGAACCGAAGGATATCTATCATCATCAACTCTTCTGCTCCACCCCACACTA
TACTGAATGAACTGAAGCCAGAACAAGTAGAACAGCTAAAGCTGATCATGAGCAAACGATACGATGGCTC
CCAACAAGCCCTTGACCTCAAAGGCCTCGCTTCAGACCCAGATTTGGTGGCCCAGAACATTGACGTTGTC
CTGAATCGCAGAAGCTGTATGGCAGCTACCCTGAGGATCATTGAAGAGAACATCCCTGAGCTATTGTCCT
TGAACTTGAGCAACAACGCGCTGTACAGGCTGGATGACATGTCTAGCATTGTTCAGAAGGCACCCAACCT
GAAGATCCTAAACCTTTCTGGAAATGAATTGAAGTCTGAGCGGGAATTGGACAAGATAAAGGGGCTGAAG
CTAGAAGAGCTCTGGCTCGATGGAAACTCCCTGTGTGACACCTTCCGAGACCAGTCCACCTACATCAGCG
CCATTCGCGAACGATTTCCCAAGTTACTACGCCTGGATGGCCATGAGCTACCCCCACCAATTGCCTTTGA
TGTTGAAGCCCCCACGACGTTACCGCCCTGCAAGGGAAGCTATTTTGGAACAGAAAACTTGAAGAGTCTG
GTCTTGCACTTCCTGCAACAGTACTATGCAATTTACGACTCTGGAGACCGACAAGGGCTCCTGGATGCCT
ACCATGATGGGGCCTGCTGTTCCCTGAGCATTCCTTTCATTCCTCAGAACCCTGCCCGAAGCAGCTTAGC
CGAGTATTTCAAGGATAGCAGAAATGTGAAGAAGCTTAAAGACCCTACCTTGCGGTTCCGGCTGCTGAAG
CACACGCGTCTCAACGTTGTTGCCTTCCTCAATGAGTTGCCCAAAACCCAGCACGACGTCAATTCCTTCG
TGGTAGACATAAGCGCCCAGACAAGCACATTGCTGTGTTTTTCTGTCAATGGAGTCTTCAAGGAAGTGGA
CGGAAAGTCCCGGGATTCTTTGCGAGCCTTCACCCGGACATTCATTGCTGTTCCTGCTAGCAATTCAGGG
CTATGTATTGTAAATGATGAGCTATTTGTGCGGAATGCCAGTTCTGAAGAGATCCAAAGAGCCTTCGCTA
TGCCTGCACCCACGCCTTCCTCCAGCCCGGTGCCCACCCTCTCTCCAGAGCAGCAGGAAATGTTGCAAGC
ATTCTCTACCCAGTCTGGCATGAACCTCGAGTGGTCCCAGAAGTGCCTTCAGGACAACAACTGGGACTAC
ACCAGATCTGCCCAGGCCTTCACTCATCTCAAGGCCAAGGGCGAGATCCCAGAAGTGGCATTCATGAAGT
GAGGATCCACCGGATCTAGATAACTGATCATAATCAGCCATACCACATTTGTAGAGGTTTTACTTGCTTT
AAAAAACCTCCCACACCTCCCCCTGAACCTGAAACATAAAATGAATGCAATTGTTGTTGTTAACTTGTTT
ATTGCAGCTTATAATGGTTACAAATAAAGCAATAGCATCACAAATTTCACAAATAAAGCATTTTTTTCAC
TGCATTCTAGTTGTGGTTTGTCCAAACTCATCAATGTATCTTAACGCGTAAATTGTAAGCGTTAATATTT
TGTTAAAATTCGCGTTAAATTTTTGTTAAATCAGCTCATTTTTTAACCAATAGGCCGAAATCGGCAAAAT
CCCTTATAAATCAAAAGAATAGACCGAGATAGGGT
[37 nt withheld, positions 3676-3712]
AAAGAACGTGGACTCCAACGTCAAAGG
[49 nt withheld, positions 3740-3788]
T
[91 nt withheld, positions 3790-3880]
G
[124 nt withheld, positions 3882-4005]
CAGGTGGCACTTTTCGGGGAAATGTGCGCGGAACCCCTATTTGTTTATTTTTCTAAATACATTCAAATAT
GTATCCGCTCATGAGACAATAACCCTGATAAATGCTTCAATAATATTGAAAAAGGAAGAGTCCTGAGGCG
GAAAGAACCAGCTGTGGAATGTGTGTCAGTTAGGGTGTGGAAAGTCCCCAGGCTCCCCAGCAGGCAGAAG
TATGCAAAGCATGCATCTCAATTAGTCAGCAACCAGGTGTGGAAAGTCCCCAGGCTCCCCAGCAGGCAGA
AGTATGCAAAGCATGCATCTCAATTAGTCAGCAACCATAGTCCCGCCCCTAACTCCGCCCATCCCGCCCC
TAACTCCGCCCAGTTCCGCCCATTCTCCGCCCCATGGCTGACTAATTTTTTTTATTTATGCAGAGGCCGA
GGCCGCCTCGGCCTCTGAGCTATTCCAGAAGTAGTGAGGAGGCTTTTTTGGAGGCCTAGGCTTTTGCAAA
GATCGATCAAGAGACAGGATGAGGATCGTTTCGCATGATTGAACAAGATGGATTGCACGCAGGTTCTCCG
GCCGCTTGGGTGGAGAGGCTATTCGGCTATGACTGGGCACAACAGACAATCGGCTGCTCTGATGCCGCCG
TGTTCCGGCTGTCAGCGCAGGGGCGCCCGGTTCTTTTTGTCAAGACCGACCTGTCCGGTGCCCTGAATGA
ACTGCAAGACGAGGCAGCGCGGCTATCGTGGCTGGCCACGACGGGCGTTCCTTGCGCAGCTGTGCTCGAC
GTTGTCACTGAAGCGGGAAGGGACTGGCTGCTATTGGGCGAAGTGCCGGGGCAGGATCTCCTGTCATCTC
ACCTTGCTCCTGCCGAGAAAGTATCCATCATGGCTGATGCAATGCGGCGGCTGCATACGCTTGATCCGGC
TACCTGCCCATTCGACCACCAAGCGAAACATCGCATCGAGCGAGCACGTACTCGGATGGAAGCCGGTCTT
GTCGATCAGGATGATCTGGACGAAGAGCATCAGGGGCTCGCGCCAGCCGAACTGTTCGCCAGGCTCAAGG
CGAGCATGCCCGACGGCGAGGATCTCGTCGTGACCCATGGCGATGCCTGCTTGCCGAATATCATGGTGGA
AAATGGCCGCTTTTCTGGATTCATCGACTGTGGCCGGCTGGGTGTGGCGGACCGCTATCAGGACATAGCG
TTGGCTACCCGTGATATTGCTGAAGAGCTTGGCGGCGAATGGGCTGACCGCTTCCTCGTGCTTTACGGTA
TCGCCGCTCCCGATTCGCAGCGCATCGCCTTCTATCGCCTTCTTGACGAGTTCTTCTGAGCGGGACTCTG
GGGTTCGAAATGACCGACCAAGCGACGCCCAACCTGCCATCACGAGATTTCGATTCCACCGCCGCCTTCT
ATGAAAGGTTGGGCTTCGGAATCGTTTTCCGGGACGCCGGCTGGATGATCCTCCAGCGCGGGGATCTCAT
GCTGGAGTTCTTCGCCCACCCTAGGGGGAGGCTAACTGAAACACGGAAGGAGACAATACCGGAAGGAACC
CGCGCTATGACGGCAATAAAAAGACAGAATAAAACGCACGGTGTTGGGTCGTTTGTTCATAAACGCGGGG
TTCGGTCCCAGGGCTGGCACTCTGTCGATACCCCACCGAGACCCCATTGGGGCCAATACGCCCGCGTTTC
TTCCTTTTCCCCACCCCACCCCCCAAGTTCGGGTGAAGGCCCAGGGCTCGCAGCCAACGTCGGGGCGGCA
GGCCCTGCCATAGCCTCAGGTTACTCATATATACTTTAGATTGATTTAAAACTTCATTTTTAATTTAAAA
GGATCTAGGTGAAGATCCTTTTTGATAATCTCATGACCAAAATCCCTTAACGTGAGTTTTCGTTCCACTG
AGCGTCAGACCCCGTAGAAAAGATCAAAGGATCTTCTTGAGATCCTTTTTTTCTGCGCGTAATCTGCTGC
TTGCAAACAAAAAAACCACCGCTACCAGCGGTGGTTTGTTTGCCGGATCAAGAGCTACCAACTCTTTTTC
CGAAGGTAACTGGCTTCAGCAGAGCGCAGATACCAAATACTGTCCTTCTAGTGTAGCCGTAGTTAGGCCA
CCACTTCAAGAACTCTGTAGCACCGCCTACATACCTCGCTCTGCTAATCCTGTTACCAGTGGCTGCTGCC
AGTGGCGATAAGTCGTGTCTTACCGGGTTGGACTCAAGACGATAGTTACCGGATAAGGCGCAGCGGTCGG
GCTGAACGGGGGGTTCGTGCACACAGCCCAGCTTGGAGCGAACGACCTACACCGAACTGAGATACCTACA
GCGTGAGCTATGAGAAAGCGCCACGCTTCCCGAAGGGAGAAAGGCGGACAGGTATCCGGTAAGCGGCAGG
GTCGGAACAGGAGAGCGCACGAGGGAGCTTCCAGGGGGAAACGCCTGGTATCTTTATAGTCCTGTCGGGT
TTCGCCACCTCTGACTTGAGCGTCGATTTTTGTGATGCTCGTCAGGGGGGCGGAGCCTATGGAAAAACGC
CAGCAACGCGGCCTTTTTACGGTTCCTGGCCTTTTGCTGGCCTTTTGCTCACATGTTCTTTCCTGCGTTA
TCCCCTGATTCTGTGGATAACCGTATTACCGCCATGCAT
Features (pLannotate 1.2.2; 17 found; start..end, strand, type, name):
     61..364     +  enhancer       CMV enhancer: human cytomegalovirus immediate early enhancer
    365..568     +  promoter       CMV promoter: human cytomegalovirus (CMV) immediate early promoter
    564..597     +  LTR            5' LTR (truncated) (fragment): truncated 5' long terminal repeat (LTR) from HIV-1
    613..631     +  promoter       T7 promoter: promoter for bacteriophage T7 RNA polymerase
    665..1381    +  CDS            EGFP: EGFP is a basic (constitutively fluorescent) green fluorescent protein published in 1996, derived from Aequorea victoria. It is reported to be a rapidly-maturing weak dimer with moderate acid sensitivity.
   1382..1424    +  misc_feature   MCS (fragment): multiple cloning site
   1433..3289    +  CDS            NXF1: NXF1_HUMAN - Also known as TAP. Experimental evidence at protein level: Swiss-Prot protein existence level 1. Involved in the nuclear export of mRNA species bearing retroviral constitutive transport elements (CTE) and in the export of mRNA from the nucleus to the cytoplasm (TAP/NFX1 pathway) (PubMed:10924507). The NXF1-NXT1 heterodimer is involved in the export of HSP70 mRNA in conjunction with ALYREF/THOC4 and THOC5 components of the TREX complex (PubMed:18364396, PubMed:19165146, PubMed:9660949). ALYREF/THOC4-bound mRNA is thought to be transferred to the NXF1-NXT1 heterodimer for export (Pu
   3315..3399    +  CDS            large T antigen (fragment): large T antigen from SV40 (simian virus 40)
   3422..3543    +  polyA_signal   SV40 poly(A) signal: SV40 polyadenylation signal
   3577..4005    -  rep_origin     f1 ori (sequence partly withheld): f1 bacteriophage origin of replication; arrow indicates direction of (+) strand synthesis
   4032..4136    +  promoter       AmpR promoter: bla
   4138..4495    +  promoter       SV40 promoter: SV40 enhancer and early promoter
   4530..5324    +  CDS            NeoR/KanR: aminoglycoside phosphotransferase from Tn5; aph(3')-II (or nptII); confers resistance to neomycin, kanamycin, and G418 (Geneticin®)
   5345..5497    +  CDS            ble (fragment): BLE_KLEPN - Experimental evidence at protein level: Swiss-Prot protein existence level 1. Binding protein with a strong affinity to the bleomycin family of antibiotics. Binds to CL990; an antimitotic-antibiotic compound. From Klebsiella pneumoniae.
   5556..5603    +  polyA_signal   HSV TK poly(A) signal: herpes simplex virus thymidine kinase polyadenylation signal (Cole and Stacy, 1985)
   5694..5710    -  polyA_signal   bGH poly(A) signal (fragment): bovine growth hormone polyadenylation signal
   5932..6520    +  rep_origin     ori: high-copy-number ColE1/pMB1/pBR322/pUC origin of replication
