[The description below was written by a language model from this plasmid's Addgene catalogue record and pLannotate feature annotations shown in this document.]
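Description:
pT7-EGFP-C1-HsNXF-1-R233AR276A_O is a 6,634 nt mammalian expression plasmid encoding human NXF1 (also called TAP or MEX67) carrying the two substitutions R233A and R276A, fused to the C-terminus of EGFP. The catalogue lists the backbone as unknown, but the name and the annotated layout are consistent with an EGFP-C1-type vector into which a T7 promoter has been added. Transcription in mammalian cells is driven by the CMV immediate early enhancer and promoter. The T7 promoter lies between the CMV promoter and the EGFP coding sequence, which would also permit transcription by T7 RNA polymerase. EGFP is followed by a remnant of the multiple cloning site and then the NXF1 open reading frame, which the depositor derived from the NCBI reference transcript. The unit ends with an SV40 polyadenylation signal.

The plasmid replicates in bacteria from a high-copy ColE1/pUC-type origin and also carries an f1 origin for single-stranded DNA production. A single NeoR/KanR gene (Tn5 aminoglycoside phosphotransferase) is preceded by both a bacterial bla promoter and the SV40 early promoter and followed by an HSV TK polyadenylation signal. It therefore confers kanamycin resistance in E. coli and G418 resistance in mammalian cells. Several short annotated fragments (an HIV-1 LTR piece, SV40 large T antigen, ble, bGH poly(A)) look like incidental sequence matches rather than functional parts.

NXF1 mediates nuclear export of cellular mRNAs and of RNAs bearing retroviral constitutive transport elements. The associated publication concerns structure-function analysis of TAP-mediated export of retroviral genomic RNA, so this fluorescently tagged double mutant was presumably used to test the contribution of these two arginines, although the record does not state their specific role. The deposited sequence may be theoretical.
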