Addgene plasmid #147120: pT7-EGFP-C1-HsNXF-1-R233AR276A_O
Purpose: Mammalian Expression of HsNxf-1-R233AR276A
Depositing lab: Elisa Izaurralde. Depositing organization: Max Planck Institute for Developmental Biology. Publication: Structure-function studies of nucleocytoplasmic transport of retroviral genomic RNA by mRNA export factor TAP. Teplova M, Wohlbold L, Khin NW, Izaurralde E, Patel DJ. Nat Struct Mol Biol. 2011 Aug 7;18(9):990-8. doi: 10.1038/nsmb.2094. PubMed 21822283.
Backbone
  Vector backbone: Unknown
  Vector type: Mammalian Expression
Growth in bacteria
  Bacterial resistance: Kanamycin, 50 μg/mL
  Growth temperature: 37°C
  Growth strain: DH5alpha
  Copy number: High Copy
Gene/Insert
  Gene/Insert name: HsNxf-1-R233AR276A
  Species: H. sapiens (human); See Depositor Comments Below
  Entrez Gene: NXF1 (a.k.a. MEX67, TAP)
  Cloning method: Unknown
Terms and licenses: Academic/Nonprofit Terms; Industry Terms: Not Available to Industry
Depositor comments: ORF extracted from NCBI: NM_006362.4. Plasmids from this collection were made available to the research community and donated after the lab closed. Please note that the sequence provided by the depositing laboratory may be theoretical/predicted or based on Sanger sequencing results. There may be discrepancies between sequencing results obtained by Addgene and the depositor sequence. If an Addgene verified sequence is not available, please contact before placing your order to request that our lab fully sequence the plasmid.
How to cite: pT7-EGFP-C1-HsNXF-1-R233AR276A_O was a gift from Elisa Izaurralde (Addgene plasmid # 147120 ; http://n2t.net/addgene:147120 ; RRID:Addgene_147120)
